>Addgene plasmid #128732 | pCPP5371 | addgene full sequence | sequence record 252578 | Addgene NGS Result
CTTGGGCAGAACGTAAGCCGCGAGAGCGCCAACAACCGCTTCTTGGTCGAAGGCAGCAAGCGCGATGAAT
GTCTTACTACGGAGCAAGTTCCCGAGGTAATCGGAGTCCGGCTGATGTTGGGAGTAGGTGGCTACGTCTC
CGAACTCACGACCGAAAAGATCAAGAGCAGCCCGCATGGATTTGACTTGGTCAGGGCCGAGCCTACATGT
GCGAATGATGCCCATACTTGAGCCACCTAACTTTGTTTTAGGGCGACTGCCCTGCTGCGTAACATCGTTG
CTGCTGCGTAACATCGTTGCTGCTCCATAACATCAAACATCGACCCACGGCGTAACGCGCTTGCTGCTTG
GATGCCCGAGGCATAGACTGTACAAAAAAACAGTCATAACAAGCCATGAAAACCGCCACTGCGCCGTTAC
CACCGCTGCGTTCGGTCAAGGTTCTGGACCAGTTGCGTGAGCGCATACGCTACTTGCATTACAGTTTACG
AACCGAACAGGCTTATGTCAACTGGGTTCGTGCCTTCATCCGTTTCCACGGTGTGCGTCCATGGGCAAAT
ATTATACGCAAGGCGACAAGGTGCTGATGCCGCTGGCGATTCAGGTTCATCATGCCGTTTGTGATGGCTT
CCATGTCGGCAGAATGCTTAATGAATTACAACAGTTTTTATGCATTACCGAGTAACGCAGCTGCGTTTAC
GGCGGACGCAGCCAAGGCAGCGTTACTGTGCGCCAAACTCAAGTCAGTGACGCTTTGATGTCTAAACCCG
GCGCCAGCAAAATTTTGGGGAATTATCTTATAAGCTTGGAACCGATCCGCTCCCTATGACCACTCAAGTG
GCGTCATAAATGCTGTACTAAAGAGGGTATATGCATGCGTTTGTACAAAAAAGCTGAACGAGAAACGTAA
AATGATATAAATATCAATATATTAAATTAGATTTTGCATAAAAAACAGACTACATAATACTGTAAAACAC
AACATATCCAGTCACTATGGCGGCCGCATTAGGCACCCCAGGCTTTACACTTTATGCTTCCGGCTCGTAT
AATGTGTGGATTTTGAGTTAGGATCCGTCGAGATTTTCAGGAGCTAAGGAAGCTAAAATGGAGAAAAAAA
TCACTGGATATACCACCGTTGATATATCCCAATGGCATCGTAAAGAACATTTTGAGGCATTTCAGTCAGT
TGCTCAATGTACCTATAACCAGACCGTTCAGCTGGATATTACGGCCTTTTTAAAGACCGTAAAGAAAAAT
AAGCACAAGTTTTATCCGGCCTTTATTCACATTCTTGCCCGCCTGATGAATGCTCATCCGGAATTCCGTA
TGGCAATGAAAGACGGTGAGCTGGTGATATGGGATAGTGTTCACCCTTGTTACACCGTTTTCCATGAGCA
AACTGAAACGTTTTCATCGCTCTGGAGTGAATACCACGACGATTTCCGGCAGTTTCTACACATATATTCG
CAAGATGTGGCGTGTTACGGTGAAAACCTGGCCTATTTCCCTAAAGGGTTTATTGAGAATATGTTTTTCG
TCTCAGCCAATCCCTGGGTGAGTTTCACCAGTTTTGATTTAAACGTGGCCAATATGGACAACTTCTTCGC
CCCCGTTTTCACCATGGGCAAATATTATACGCAAGGCGACAAGGTGCTGATGCCGCTGGCGATTCAGGTT
CATCATGCCGTTTGTGATGGCTTCCATGTCGGCAGAATGCTTAATGAATTACAACAGTACTGCGATGAGT
GGCAGGGCGGGGCGTAAAGATCTGGATCCGGCTTACTAAAAGCCAGATAACAGTATGCGTATTTGCGCGC
TGATTTTTGCGGTATAAGAATATATACTGATATGTATACCCGAAGTATGTCAAAAAGAGGTATGCTATGA
AGCAGCGTATTACAGTGACAGTTGACAGCGACAGCTATCAGTTGCTCAAGGCATATATGATGTCAATATC
TCCGGTCTGGTAAGCACAACCATGCAGAATGAAGCCCGTCGTCTGCGTGCCGAACGCTGGAAAGCGGAAA
ATCAGGAAGGGATGGCTGAGGTCGCCCGGTTTATTGAAATGAACGGCTCTTTTGCTGACGAGAACAGGGG
CTGGTGAAATGCAGTTTAAGGTTTACACCTATAAAAGAGAGAGCCGTTATCGTCTGTTTGTGGATGTACA
GAGTGATATTATTGACACGCCCGGGCGACGGATGGTGATCCCCCTGGCCAGTGCACGTCTGCTGTCAGAT
AAAGTCTCCCGTGAACTTTACCCGGTGGTGCATATCGGGGATGAAAGCTGGCGCATGATGACCACCGATA
TGGCCAGTGTGCCGGTCTCCGTTATCGGGGAAGAAGTGGCTGATCTCAGCCACCGCGAAAATGACATCAA
AAACGCCATTAACCTGATGTTCTGGGGAATATAAATGTCAGGCTCCCTTATACACAGCCAGTCTGCAGGT
CGACCATAGTGACTGGATATGTTGTGTTTTACAGTATTATGTAGTCTGTTTTTTATGCAAAATCTAATTT
AATATATTGATATTTATATCATTTTACGTTTCTCGTTCAGCTTTCTTGTACAAAGTGGTTGATGGGCAGC
AATCGCATCAGGCTGGTTACGCAAACGCCGCCGACCGGGAGTCTGGCATCCCCGCAGCCGTACTCGATGG
CATCAAGGCCGTGGCGAAGGAAAAAAACGCCACATTGATGTTCCGCCTGGTCAACCCCCATTCCACCAGC
CTGATTGCCGAAGGGGTGGCCACCAAAGGATTGGGCGTGCACGCCAAGTCGTCCGATTGGGGGTTGCAGG
CGGGCTACATTCCCGTCAACCCGAATCTTTCCAAACTGTTCGGCCGTGCGCCCGAGGTGATCGCGCGGGC
CGACAACGACGTCAACAGCAGCCTGGCGCATGGCCATACCGCGGTCGACCTGACGCTGTCGAAAGAGCGG
CTTGACTATCTGCGGCAAGCGGGCCTGGTCACCGGCATGGCCGATGGCGTGGTCGCGAGCAACCACGCAG
GCTACGAGCAGTTCGAGTTTCGCGTGAAGGAAACCTCGGACGGGCGCTATGCCGTGCAGTATCGCCACAA
GGGCGGCGACGATTTCGAGGCGGTCAAGGTGATCGGCAATGCCGCCGGTATTCCACTGACGGCGGATATC
GACATGTTCGCCATTATGCCACATCTGTCCAACTTCCGCGACTCGGCGCGCAGTTCGGTGACCAGCGGCG
ATTCGGTGACCGATTACCTGGCGCGCATGCGGCGGGCCGCCAGCGAGGCCACGGGCGGCCTGGATCGCGA
ACGCATCGACTTGTTGTGGAAAATCGCTCGCGCCGGCGCCCGTTCCGCAGTGGGCACCGAGGCGCGTCGC
CAGTTCCGCTACGACGGCGACATGAATATCGGCGTGATCACCGATTTCGAGCTGGAAGTGCGCAATGCGC
TGAACAGGCGGGCGCACGCCGTCGGCGCGCAGGACGTGGTCCAGCATGGCACTGAGCAGAACAATCCTTT
CCCGGAGGCAGATGAGAAGATTTTCGTCGTATCGGCCACCGGTGAAAGCCAGATGCTCACGCGCGGGCAA
CTGAAGGAATACATTGGCCAGCAGCGCAGCGAGGGCTATGTCTTCTACGAGAACCGTGCATACGGCGTGG
CGGGGAAAAGCCTGTTCGACGATGGGCTGGGAGCCGTGCCCGGCGTGCCGAGCGGACGTTCGAAGTTCTC
GCCGGATGTACTGGAAACGGTGCCGGCGTCACCCGGATTGCGGCGGCCGTCGCTGGGCGCAGTGGAACGC
CAGGATTCCGGCTATGACAGCTAAGAATTCGATATCGGTACCGGGCCCCCCCTCGAGGTCGACGGTATCG
ATAAGCTTGATATCGAATTCCTGCAGCCCGGGGGATCCACTAGTTCTAGAGCGGCCGCCACCGCGGTGGA
GCTCCAATTCGCCCTATAGTGAGTCGTATTACGCGCGCTCACTGGCCGTCGTTTTACAACGTCGTGACTG
GGAAAACCCTGGCGTTACCCAACTTAATCGCCTTGCAGCACATCCCCCTTTCGCCAGCTGGCGTAATAGC
GAAGAGGCCCGCACCGATCGCCCTTCCCAACAGTTGCGCAGCCTGAATGGCGAATGGAAATTGTAAGCGT
TAATATTTTGTTAAAATTCGCGTTAAATTTTTGTTAAATCAGCTCATTTTTTAACCAATAGGCCGTACTG
CGATGAGTGGCAGGGCGGGGCGTAATTTTTTTAAGGCAGTTATTGGTGCCCTTAAACGCCTGGTTGCTAC
GCCTGAATAAGTGATAATAAGCGGATGAATGGCAGAAATTCGAAAGCAAATTCGACCCGGTCGTCGGTTC
AGGGCAGGGTCGTTAAATAGCCGCTTATGTCTATTGCTGGTTTACCGGTTTATTGACTACCGGAAGCAGT
GTGACCGTGTGCTTCTCAAATGCCTGAGGCCAGTTTGCTCAGGCTCTCCCCGTGGAGGTAATAATTGACG
ATATGATCATTTATTCTGCCTCCCAGAGCCTGATAAAAACGGTGAATCCGTTAGCGAGGTGCCGCCGGCT
TCCATTCAGGTCGAGGTGGCCCGGCTCCATGCACCGCGACGCAACGCGGGGAGGCAGACAAGGTATAGGG
CGGCGAGGCGGCTACAGCCGATAGTCTGGAACAGCGCACTTACGGGTTGCTGCGCAACCCAAGTGCTACC
GGCGCGGCAGCGTGACCCGTGTCGGCGGCTCCAACGGCTCGCCATCGTCCAGAAAACACGGCTCATCGGG
CATCGGCAGGCGCTGCTGCCCGCGCCGTTCCCATTCCTCCGTTTCGGTCAAGGCTGGCAGGTCTGGTTCC
ATGCCCGGAATGCCGGGCTGGCTGGGCGGCTCCTCGCCGGGGCCGGTCGGTAGTTGCTGCTCGCCCGGAT
ACAGGGTCGGGATGCGGCGCAGGTCGCCATGCCCCAACAGCGATTCGTCCTGGTCGTCGTGATCAACCAC
CACGGCGGCACTGAACACCGACAGGCGCAACTGGTCGCGGGGCTGGCCCCACGCCACGCGGTCATTGACC
ACGTAGGCCGACACGGTGCCGGGGCCGTTGAGCTTCACGACGGAGATCCAGCGCTCGGCCACCAAGTCCT
TGACTGCGTATTGGACCGTCCGCAAAGAACGTCCGATGAGCTTGGAAAGTGTCTTCTGGCTGACCACCAC
GGCGTTCTGGTGGCCCATCTGCGCCACGAGGTGATGCAGCAGCATTGCCGCCGTGGGTTTCCTCGCAATA
AGCCCGGCCCACGCCTCATGCGCTTTGCGTTCCGTTTGCACCCAGTGACCGGGCTTGTTCTTGGCTTGAA
TGCCGATTTCTCTGGACTGCGTGGCCATGCTTATCTCCATGCGGTAGGGGTGCCGCACGGTTGCGGCACC
ATGCGCAATCAGCTGCAACTTTTCGGCAGCGCGACAACAATTATGCGTTGCGTAAAAGTGGCAGTCAATT
ACAGATTTTCTTTAACCTACGCAATGAGCTATTGCGGGGGGTGCCGCAATGAGCTGTTGCGTACCCCCCT
TTTTTAAGTTGTTGATTTTTAAGTCTTTCGCATTTCGCCCTATATCTAGTTCTTTGGTGCCCAAAGAAGG
GCACCCCTGCGGGGTTCCCCCACGCCTTCGGCGCGGCTCCCCCTCCGGCAAAAAGTGGCCCCTCCGGGGC
TTGTTGATCGACTGCGCGGCCTTCGGCCTTGCCCAAGGTGGCGCTGCCCCCTTGGAACCCCCGCACTCGC
CGCCGTGAGGCTCGGGGGGCAGGCGGGCGGGCTTCGCCCTTCGACTGCCCCCACTCGCATAGGCTTGGGT
CGTTCCAGGCGCGTCAAGGCCAAGCCGCTGCGCGGTCGCTGCGCGAGCCTTGACCCGCCTTCCACTTGGT
GTCCAACCGGCAAGCGAAGCGCGCAGGCCGCAGGCCGGAGGCTTTTCCCCAGAGAAAATTAAAAAAATTG
ATGGGGCAAGGCCGCAGGCCGCGCAGTTGGAGCCGGTGGGTATGTGGTCGAAGGCTGGGTAGCCGGTGGG
CAATCCCTGTGGTCAAGCTCGTGGGCAGGCGCAGCCTGTCCATCAGCTTGTCCAGCAGGGTTGTCCACGG
GCCGAGCGAAGCGAGCCAGCCGGTGGCCGCTCGCGGCCATCGTCCACATATCCACGGGCTGGCAAGGGAG
CGCAGCGACCGCGCAGGGCGAAGCCCGGAGAGCAAGCCCGTAGGGCGCCGCAGCCGCCGTAGGCGGTCAC
GACTTTGCGAAGCAAAGTCTAGTGAGTATACTCAAGCATTGAGTGGCCCGCCGGAGGCACCGCCTTGCGC
TGCCCCCGTCGAGCCGGTTGGACACCAAAAGGGAGGGGCAGGCATGGCGGCATACGCGATCATGCGATGC
AAGAAGCTGGCGAAAATGGGCAACGTGGCGGCCAGTCTCAAGCACGCCTACCGCGAGCGCGAGACGCCCA
ACGCTGACGCCAGCAGGACGCCAGAGAACGAGCACTGGGCGGCCAGCAGCACCGATGAAGCGATGGGCCG
ACTGCGCGAGTTGCTGCCAGAGAAGCGGCGCAAGGACGCTGTGTTGGCGGTCGAGTACGTCATGACGGCC
AGCCCGGAATGGTGGAAGTCGGCCAGCCAAGAACAGCAGGCGGCGTTCTTCGAGAAGGCGCACAAGTGGC
TGGCGGACAAGTACGGGGCGGATCGCATCGTGACGGCCAGCATCCACCGTGACGAAACCAGCCCGCACAT
GACCGCGTTCGTGGTGCCGCTGACGCAGGACGGCAGGCTGTCGGCCAAGGAGTTCATCGGCAACAAAGCG
CAGATGACCCGCGACCAGACCACGTTTGCGGCCGCTGTGGCCGATCTAGGGCTGCAACGGGGCATCGAGG
GCAGCAAGGCACGTCACACGCGCATTCAGGCGTTCTACGAGGCCCTGGAGCGGCCACCAGTGGGCCACGT
CACCATCAGCCCGCAAGCGGTCGAGCCACGCGCCTATGCACCGCAGGGATTGGCCGAAAAGCTGGGAATC
TCAAAGCGCGTTGAGACGCCGGAAGCCGTGGCCGACCGGCTGACAAAAGCGGTTCGGCAGGGGTATGAGC
CTGCCCTACAGGCCGCCGCAGGAGCGCGTGAGATGCGCAAGAAGGCCGATCAAGCCCAAGAGACGGCCCG
AGACCTTCGGGAGCGCCTGAAGCCCGTTCTGGACGCCCTGGGGCCGTTGAATCGGGATATGCAGGCCAAG
GCCGCCGCGATCATCAAGGCCGTGGGCGAAAAGCTGCTGACGGAACAGCGGGAAGTCCAGCGCCAGAAAC
AGGCCCAGCGCCAGCAGGAACGCGGGCGCGCACATTTCCCCGAAAAGTGCCACCTGCGGCGTTGTGACAA
TTTACCGAACAACTCCGCGGCCGGGAAGCCGATCTCGGCTTGAACGAATTGTTAGGTGGCGGTACTTGGG
TCGATATCAAAGTGCATCACTTCTTCCCGTATGCCCAACTTTGTATAGAGAGCCACTGCGGGATCGTCAC
CGTAATCTGCTTGCACGTAGATCACATAAGCACCAAGCGCGTTGGCCTCATGCTTGAGGAGATTGATGAG
CGCGGTGGCAATGCCCTGCCTCCGGTGCTCTCCGGAGACTGCGAGATCATAGATATAGATCTCACTACGC
GGCTGCTCAAA
Features (pLannotate 1.2.2; 19 found; start..end, strand, type, name):
    483..511     -  promoter       Pc promoter: intI1 (promoter lies within the coding sequence); class 1 integron promoter
    549..665     +  CDS            CmR (fragment): chloramphenicol acetyltransferase; cat; confers resistance to chloramphenicol
    879..999     +  protein_bind   attR1: mutant version of attR; recombination site for the Gateway® LR reaction LR Clonase™
   1024..1054    +  promoter       lac UV5 promoter: E. coli lac promoter with an "up" mutation
   1078..1107    +  promoter       cat promoter (fragment): promoter of the E. coli cat gene encoding chloramphenicol acetyltransferase
   1108..1767    +  CDS            CmR: chloramphenicol acetyltransferase; cat; confers resistance to chloramphenicol
   1946..2104    +  CDS            ccdA (fragment): CCDA_ECO57 - Also known as H, letA. Experimental evidence at protein level: Swiss-Prot protein existence level 1. Antitoxin component of a type II toxin-antitoxin (TA) system which inhibits the post-segregational killing (PSK) of plasmid-free cells, also referred to as a plasmid addiction system. Binds to and blocks the activity of CcdB; will also remove bound CcdB protein from the CcdB-GyrA complex by forming a CcdA-CcdB complex, a process termed rejuvenation. Functions as a transcriptional corepressor for the ccdAB operon, repression also requires CcdB (By similarity). From Escherichia coli
   2109..2411    +  CDS            ccdB: CCDB_ECOLI - Also known as G, letB, letD. Experimental evidence at protein level: Swiss-Prot protein existence level 1. Toxic component of a type II toxin-antitoxin (TA) system, functioning in plasmid maintainence. Responsible for the post- segregational killing (PSK) of plasmid-free cells, also referred to as a plasmid addiction system. Half-life of over 2 hours. Cell killing by CcdB is accompanied by filamentation, defects in chromosome and plasmid segregation, defects in cell division, formation of anucleate cells, decreased DNA synthesis and plasmid loss. Interferes with the activity of DN
   2455..2579    -  protein_bind   attR2: mutant version of attR; recombination site for the Gateway® LR reaction LR Clonase™
   2587..3927    +  CDS            cya (fragment): CYAA_BORP1 - Also known as cyaA. Experimental evidence at protein level: Swiss-Prot protein existence level 1. This adenylate cyclase belongs to a special class of bacterial toxin. It causes whooping cough by acting on mammalian cells by elevating cAMP-concentration and thus disrupts normal cell function. From Bordetella pertussis (strain ATCC 9797 / DSM 5571 / NCTC 10739 / 18323).
   3817..3924    -  misc_feature   MCS: pBluescript multiple cloning site
   3933..3951    -  promoter       T7 promoter: promoter for bacteriophage T7 RNA polymerase
   3959..4114    +  CDS            lacZα (fragment): LacZα fragment of β-galactosidase; lacZ fragment
   4118..4195    -  rep_origin     M13 ori (fragment): M13 bacteriophage origin of replication; arrow indicates direction of (+) strand synthesis
   4195..4226    +  CDS            CmR (fragment): chloramphenicol acetyltransferase confers resistance to chloramphenicol
   4556..4625    -  CDS            TcR (fragment): tetracycline efflux protein; tet; confers resistance to tetracycline
   4686..5348    -  CDS            pBBR1 Rep: replication protein for the broad-host-range plasmid pBBR1 from Bordetella bronchiseptica
   5349..6120    -  rep_origin     pBBR1 oriV: replication origin of the broad-host-range plasmid pBBR1 from Bordetella bronchiseptica; requires the pBBR1 Rep protein for replication
   7402..294     -  CDS            GmR (across the origin): gentamycin acetyltransferase; aacC1; confers resistance to gentamycin
