[The description below was written by a language model from this plasmid's Addgene catalogue record and pLannotate feature annotations shown in this document.]
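Description:
pCPP5371 is an empty Gateway destination vector built on the broad-host-range pBBR1MCS backbone and classed as a low-copy bacterial expression plasmid. It replicates through the pBBR1 oriV and its cognate Rep protein, a system that functions in many Gram-negative bacteria as well as E. coli. Backbone selection comes from a gentamicin acetyltransferase gene (aacC1), with a class 1 integron Pc promoter annotated just upstream of it. Chloramphenicol resistance comes from the cat gene inside the Gateway cassette. Short fragments of CmR, TcR, lacZα, M13 ori and a T7 promoter are also annotated; these appear to be leftovers of the backbone's construction rather than working parts.

The functional core is an attR1–CmR–ccdB–attR2 cassette followed directly by a fragment of the Bordetella pertussis adenylate cyclase gene (cya). In an LR recombination with an entry clone, the chloramphenicol/ccdB segment is replaced by the gene of interest, presumably in frame with the downstream Cya sequence to give the C-terminal fusion the record describes. Because ccdB is toxic to ordinary strains, unrecombined vector is counter-selected, and the empty plasmid has to be kept in a ccdB-tolerant host. According to the catalogue entry, expression is driven by the avrPto promoter, although the automated feature table does not annotate this element.

The plasmid is intended for expressing any effector as a Cya fusion. Such fusions are commonly used as translocation reporters, since the cyclase produces cAMP only once it is inside a eukaryotic cell. The associated work concerns type III secretion-dependent delivery of Pseudomonas syringae effectors into plant cells.
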