Addgene plasmid #128732: pCPP5371
Purpose: (Empty Backbone) Gateway destination low-copy number plasmid for expression of any effector from avrPto promoter with C-terminal Cya tag
Depositing lab: Alan Collmer. Depositing organization: Cornell University. Publication: Pseudomonas syringae lytic transglycosylases coregulated with the type III secretion system contribute to the translocation of effector proteins into plant cells. Oh HS, Kvitko BH, Morello JE, Collmer A. J Bacteriol. 2007 Nov;189(22):8277-89. Epub 2007 Sep 7. 10.1128/JB.00998-07 PubMed 17827286.
Backbone
  Vector backbone: pBBR1MCS
  Vector type: Bacterial Expression
Growth in bacteria
  Bacterial resistance: Chloramphenicol and Gentamicin, 25 & 10 μg/mL
  Growth temperature: 37°C
  Growth strain: ccdB Survival
  Copy number: Low Copy
Gene/Insert
  Gene/Insert name: None
Terms and licenses: Academic/Nonprofit Terms; Industry Terms: Not Available to Industry
How to cite: pCPP5371 was a gift from Alan Collmer (Addgene plasmid # 128732 ; http://n2t.net/addgene:128732 ; RRID:Addgene_128732)
